Addgene plasmid #107407: pLenti-PGK-Hygro-amp-sgRNA-resistant PBRM1
Purpose: Lentiviral expression of gRNA resistant PBRM1
Depositing lab: William Kaelin. Depositing organization: Dana-Farber Cancer Institute. Publication: Inactivation of the PBRM1 tumor suppressor gene amplifies the HIF-response in VHL-/- clear cell renal carcinoma. Gao W, Li W, Xiao T, Liu XS, Kaelin WG Jr. Proc Natl Acad Sci U S A. 2017 Jan 31;114(5):1027-1032. doi: 10.1073/pnas.1619726114. Epub 2017 Jan 12. PubMed 28082722.
Backbone
  Vector backbone: pLenti-PGK-hygro
  Vector type: Lentiviral
Growth in bacteria
  Bacterial resistance: Ampicillin, 100 μg/mL
  Growth temperature: 30°C
  Growth strain: NEB Stable
  Copy number: Unknown
Gene/Insert
  Gene/Insert name: sg resistant PBRM1
  Species: H. sapiens (human)
  Mutation: sgRNA resistant
  Entrez Gene: PBRM1 (a.k.a. BAF180, PB1, RCC, SMARCH1)
  Cloning method: Gateway Cloning
Terms and licenses: Academic/Nonprofit Terms; Industry Terms: Not Available to Industry
Depositor comments: sgRNA mutated: sgPBRM1-1 5'-CGAGGAGATCTATATCTT-3'
How to cite: pLenti-PGK-Hygro-amp-sgRNA-resistant PBRM1 was a gift from William Kaelin (Addgene plasmid # 107407 ; http://n2t.net/addgene:107407 ; RRID:Addgene_107407)
