[The description below was written by a language model from this plasmid's Addgene catalogue record and pLannotate feature annotations shown in this document.]
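Description:
pLenti-PGK-Hygro-amp-sgRNA-resistant PBRM1 is a 13.7 kb lentiviral expression plasmid built on the pLenti-PGK-hygro Gateway destination backbone, designed to deliver a human PBRM1 (BAF180) cDNA that cannot be cut by a specific CRISPR guide. In bacteria it is maintained through a high-copy ColE1/pUC-type origin and selected with ampicillin via the bla gene. An f1 origin and remnants of a pBluescript-style lac/T3/T7 region are also present. The viral portion has a third-generation layout. An RSV promoter fused to a truncated HIV-1 5' LTR drives genomic RNA synthesis in packaging cells, followed by the Ψ packaging signal with a partial gag sequence, the RRE for Rev-dependent nuclear export, and the cPPT/CTS. A truncated 3' LTR (labelled by the annotation tool as a 5' LTR) closes the vector genome, with an SV40 poly(A) signal and SV40 origin downstream.

Within the provirus, the human PGK promoter drives the PBRM1 open reading frame, which sits between attB1 and attB2 sites left by Gateway recombination. A short fragment matching an HA epitope lies just upstream of the coding sequence, suggesting an N-terminal HA tag, although the catalogue entry does not mention one. The automated annotation matches the insert to mouse Pbrm1, but the record states the species as human, so this probably reflects homology. A WPRE follows to enhance transcript expression, and a separate mouse PGK promoter expresses hygromycin phosphotransferase for selection of transduced mammalian cells. The insert carries mutations at the target site of one PBRM1 guide RNA. This allows re-expression of PBRM1 in CRISPR-edited knockout cells, for example in rescue experiments in VHL-deficient clear cell renal carcinoma models.
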