Features (pLannotate 1.2.2; 32 found; start..end, strand, type, name):
    145..245     +  CDS            Rev (fragment): human immunodeficiency virus 1 (HIV-1) Rev protein; rev; enhances nuclear export of unspliced and incompletely spliced viral mRNAs
    264..381     +  misc_feature   cPPT/CTS: central polypurine tract and central termination sequence of HIV-1
    401..424     -  misc_feature   MCS (fragment): pBluescript multiple cloning site
    427..937     +  promoter       hPGK promoter: human phosphoglycerate kinase 1 promoter
    992..1016    +  protein_bind   attB1: mutant version of attB; recombination site for the Gateway® BP reaction BP Clonase™
   1049..1075    +  CDS            3xHA (fragment): three tandem HA epitope tags
   1082..5980    +  CDS            Pbrm1: PB1_MOUSE - Also known as Baf180, Pb1. Experimental evidence at protein level: Swiss-Prot protein existence level 1. Involved in transcriptional activation and repression of select genes by chromatin remodeling (alteration of DNA-nucleosome topology). Required for the stability of the SWI/SNF chromatin remodeling complex SWI/SNF-B (PBAF). Acts as a negative regulator of cell proliferation. From Mus musculus (Mouse).
   6022..6046    -  protein_bind   attB2: mutant version of attB; recombination site for the Gateway® BP reaction BP Clonase™
   6077..6665    +  misc_feature   WPRE: woodchuck hepatitis virus posttranscriptional regulatory element
   6721..7220    +  promoter       PGK promoter: mouse phosphoglycerate kinase 1 promoter
   7238..8263    +  CDS            HygR: aminoglycoside phosphotransferase from E. coli; aph(4)-Ia; confers resistance to hygromycin
   8281..8559    +  CDS            yokD (fragment): YOKD_BACSU - Experimental evidence at protein level: Swiss-Prot protein existence level 1. May contribute to antibiotic resistance. From Bacillus subtilis (strain 168).
   8567..8704    +  CDS            nef (fragment): NEF_HV1LA - Experimental evidence at protein level: Swiss-Prot protein existence level 1. Extracellular Nef protein targets CD4(+) T-lymphocytes for apoptosis by interacting with CXCR4 surface receptors. From Human immunodeficiency virus type 1 group M subtype B (isolate Lai) (HIV-1).
   8690..8870    +  LTR            5' LTR (truncated): truncated 5' long terminal repeat (LTR) from HIV-1
   8942..9063    +  polyA_signal   SV40 poly(A) signal: SV40 polyadenylation signal
   9103..9238    +  rep_origin     SV40 ori: SV40 origin of replication
   9259..9277    -  promoter       T7 promoter: promoter for bacteriophage T7 RNA polymerase
   9285..9440    +  CDS            lacZα (fragment): LacZα fragment of β-galactosidase; lacZ fragment
   9445..9873    +  rep_origin     f1 ori (sequence partly withheld): f1 bacteriophage origin of replication; arrow indicates direction of (+) strand synthesis
   9926..10030   +  promoter       AmpR promoter: bla
  10031..10891   +  CDS            AmpR: β-lactamase; bla; confers resistance to ampicillin, carbenicillin, and related antibiotics
  11062..11650   +  rep_origin     ori: high-copy-number ColE1/pMB1/pBR322/pUC origin of replication
  11833..11925   +  CDS            lacI (fragment): lac repressor; lacI; The lac repressor binds to the lac operator to inhibit transcription in E. coli. This inhibition can be relieved by adding lactose or isopropyl-β-D-thiogalactopyranoside (IPTG).
  11938..11959   +  protein_bind   CAP binding site: CAP binding activates transcription in the presence of cAMP. E. coli catabolite activator protein
  11974..12004   +  promoter       lac promoter: promoter for the E. coli lac operon
  12008..12030   +  protein_bind   lac operator (fragment): The lac repressor binds to the lac operator to inhibit transcription in E. coli. This inhibition can be relieved by adding lactose or isopropyl-β-D-thiogalactopyranoside (IPTG). lac repressor encoded by lacI
  12073..12091   +  promoter       T3 promoter: promoter for bacteriophage T3 RNA polymerase
  12119..12345   +  promoter       RSV promoter: Rous sarcoma virus enhancer/promoter
  12346..12526   +  LTR            5' LTR (truncated): truncated 5' long terminal repeat (LTR) from HIV-1
  12573..12698   +  misc_feature   HIV-1 Ψ: packaging signal of human immunodeficiency virus type 1
  12682..13045   +  CDS            HIV-1 gag (fragment): gag protein from human immunodeficiency virus 1; gag
  13191..13424   +  misc_feature   RRE: The Rev response element (RRE) of HIV-1 allows for Rev-dependent mRNA export from the nucleus to the cytoplasm.
>Addgene plasmid #107407 | pLenti-PGK-Hygro-amp-sgRNA-resistant PBRM1 | addgene full sequence | sequence record 210768 | Addgene NGS Result
AATTGGTTTAACATAACAAATTGGCTGTGGTATATAAAATTATTCATAATGATAGTAGGAGGCTTGGTAG
GTTTAAGAATAGTTTTTGCTGTACTTTCTATAGTGAATAGAGTTAGGCAGGGATATTCACCATTATCGTT
TCAGACCCACCTCCCAACCCCGAGGGGACCCGACAGGCCCGAAGGAATAGAAGAAGAAGGTGGAGAGAGA
GACAGAGACAGATCCATTCGATTAGTGAACGGATCTCGACGGTATCGGTTAACTTTTAAAAGAAAAGGGG
GGATTGGGGGGTACAGTGCAGGGGAAAGAATAGTAGACATAATAGCAACAGACATACAAACTAAAGAATT
ACAAAAACAAATTACAAAAATTCAAAATTTTATCGATCACGAGACTAGCCTCGAGAAGCTTGATATCGAA
TTCCACGGGGTTGGGGTTGCGCCTTTTCCAAGGCAGCCCTGGGTTTGCGCAGGGACGCGGCTGCTCTGGG
CGTGGTTCCGGGAAACGCAGCGGCGCCGACCCTGGGTCTCGCACATTCTTCACGTCCGTTCGCAGCGTCA
CCCGGATCTTCGCCGCTACCCTTGTGGGCCCCCCGGCGACGCTTCCTGCTCCGCCCCTAAGTCGGGAAGG
TTCCTTGCGGTTCGCGGCGTGCCGGACGTGACAAACGGAAGCCGCACGTCTCACTAGTACCCTCGCAGAC
GGACAGCGCCAGGGAGCAATGGCAGCGCGCCGACCGCGATGGGCTGTGGCCAATAGCGGCTGCTCAGCAG
GGCGCGCCGAGAGCAGCGGCCGGGAAGGGGCGGTGCGGGAGGCGGGGTGTGGGGCGGTAGTGTGGGCCCT
GTTCCTGCCCGCGCGGTGTTCCGCATTCTGCAAGCCTCCGGAGCGCACGTCGGCAGTCGGCTCCCTCGTT
GACCGAATCACCGACCTCTCTCCCCAGGGGGATCCACCGGTTCGTCGACTAGTCCAGTGTGGTGGAATTC
TGCAGATATCAACAAGTTTGTACAAAAAAGCAGGCTTTAAAGGAACCAATTCAGTCGACAAGCTTATGTA
CCCATACGATGTTCCAGATTACGCTGGTACCGGTTCCAAGAGAAGAAGAGCTACCTCCCCTTCCAGCAGT
GTCAGCGGGGACTTTGATGATGGGCACCATTCTGTGTCAACACCAGGCCCAAGCAGGAAAAGGAGGAGAC
TTTCCAATCTTCCAACTGTAGATCCTATTGCCGTGTGCCATGAACTCTATAATACCATCCGAGACTATAA
GGATGAACAGGGCAGACTTCTCTGTGAGCTCTTCATTAGGGCACCAAAGCGAAGAAATCAACCAGACTAT
TATGAAGTGGTTTCTCAGCCCATTGACTTGATGAAAATCCAACAGAAACTAAAAATGGAAGAGTATGATG
ATGTTAATTTGCTGACTGCTGACTTCCAGCTTCTTTTTAACAATGCAAAGTCCTATTATAAGCCAGATTC
TCCTGAATATAAAGCCGCTTGCAAACTCTGGGATTTGTACCTTCGAACAAGAAATGAGTTTGTTCAGAAA
GGAGAAGCAGATGACGAAGATGATGATGAAGATGGGCAAGACAATCAGGGCACAGTGACTGAAGGATCTT
CTCCAGCTTACTTGAAGGAGATCCTGGAGCAGCTTCTTGAAGCCATAGTTGTAGCTACAAATCCATCAGG
ACGTCTCATTAGCGAACTTTTTCAGAAACTGCCTTCTAAAGTGCAATATCCAGATTATTATGCAATAATT
AAGGAGCCTATAGATCTCAAGACCATTGCCCAGAGGATACAGAATGGAAGCTACAAAAGTATTCATGCAA
TGGCGAAAGACATCGACCTGCTCGCAAAAAATGCCAAAACTTATAATGAGCCTGGCTCTCAAGTATTCAA
GGATGCAAATTCAATTAAAAAAATATTTTATATGAAAAAGGCTGAAATTGAACATCATGAAATGGCTAAG
TCAAGTCTTCGAATGAGGACTCCATCCAACTTGGCTGCAGCCAGACTGACAGGTCCTTCACACAGTAAAG
GCAGCCTTGGTGAAGAGAGAAATCCCACTAGCAAGTATTACCGTAATAAAAGAGCAGTACAAGGAGGTCG
TTTATCAGCAATTACAATGGCACTTCAATATGGCTCAGAAAGTGAAGAAGATGCTGCTTTAGCTGCTGCA
CGCTATGAAGAGGGAGAGTCAGAAGCAGAAAGCATCACTTCCTTTATGGATGTTTCAAATCCTTTTTATC
AGCTTTATGACACAGTTAGGAGTTGTCGGAATAACCAAGGGCAGCTAATAGCTGAACCTTTTTACCATTT
GCCTTCAAAGAAAAAATACCCTGATTATTACCAGCAAATTAAAATGCCCATATCACTACAACAGATCCGA
ACAAAACTGAAGAATCAAGAATATGAAACTTTAGATCATTTGGAGTGTGATCTGAATTTAATGTTTGAAA
ATGCCAAACGCTATAATGTGCCCAATTCAGCCATCTACAAGCGAGTTCTAAAATTGCAGCAAGTTATGCA
GGCAAAGAAGAAAGAGCTTGCCAGGAGAGACGATATCGAGGACGGAGACAGCATGATCTCTTCAGCCACC
TCTGATACTGGTAGTGCCAAAAGAAAAAGTAAAAAGAACATAAGAAAGCAGCGAATGAAAATCTTATTCA
ATGTTGTTCTTGAAGCTCGAGAGCCAGGTTCAGGCAGAAGACTTTGTGACCTATTTATGGTTAAACCATC
CAAAAAGGACTATCCTGATTATTATAAAATCATCTTGGAGCCAATGGACTTGAAAATAATTGAGCATAAC
ATCCGCAATGACAAATATGCTGGTGAAGAGGGAATGATAGAAGACATGAAGCTGATGTTCCGGAATGCCA
GGCACTATAATGAGGAGGGCTCCCAGGTTTATAATGATGCACATATCCTGGAGAAGTTACTCAAGGAGAA
AAGGAAAGAGCTGGGCCCACTGCCTGATGATGATGACATGGCTTCTCCCAAACTCAAGCTGAGTAGGAAG
AGTGGCATTTCTCCTAAAAAATCAAAATACATGACTCCAATGCAGCAGAAACTAAATGAGGTCTATGAAG
CTGTAAAGAACTATACTGATAAGAGGGGTCGCCGCCTCAGTGCCATATTTCTGAGGCTTCCCTCTAGATC
TGAGTTGCCTGACTACTATCTGACTATTAAAAAGCCCATGGACATGGAAAAAATTCGAAGTCACATGATG
GCCAACAAGTACCAAGATATTGACTCTATGGTTGAGGACTTTGTCATGATGTTTAATAATGCCTGTACGT
ACAATGAGCCGGAGTCTTTGATCTACAAAGATGCTCTTGTTCTACACAAAGTCCTGCTTGAAACACGCAG
AGACCTGGAGGGAGATGAGGACTCTCATGTCCCAAATGTGACTTTGCTGATTCAAGAGCTTATCCACAAT
CTTTTTGTGTCAGTCATGAGTCATCAGGATGATGAGGGAAGATGCTACAGCGATTCTTTAGCAGAAATTC
CTGCTGTGGATCCCAACTTTCCTAACAAACCACCCCTTACATTTGACATAATTAGGAAGAATGTTGAAAA
TAATCGCTACCGTCGGCTTGATTTATTTCAAGAGCATATGTTTGAAGTATTGGAACGAGCAAGAAGGATG
AATCGGACAGATTCAGAAATATATGAAGATGCAGTAGAACTTCAGCAGTTTTTTATTAAAATTCGTGATG
AACTCTGCAAAAATGGAGAGATTCTTCTTTCACCGGCACTCAGCTATACCACAAAACATTTGCATAATGA
TGTGGAGAAAGAGAGAAAGGAAAAATTGCCAAAAGAAATAGAGGAAGATAAACTAAAACGAGAAGAAGAA
AAAAGAGAAGCTGAAAAGAGTGAAGATTCCTCTGGTGCTGCAGGCCTCTCAGGCTTACATCGCACATACA
GCCAGGACTGTAGCTTTAAAAACAGCATGTACCATGTTGGAGATTACGTCTATGTGGAACCTGCAGAGGC
CAACCTACAACCACATATCGTCTGTATTGAAAGACTGTGGGAGGATTCAGCTGGTGAAAAATGGTTGTAT
GGCTGTTGGTTTTACCGACCAAATGAAACATTCCACCTGGCTACACGAAAATTTCTAGAAAAAGAAGTTT
TTAAGAGTGACTATTACAACAAAGTTCCAGTTAGTAAAATTCTAGGCAAGTGTGTGGTCATGTTTGTCAA
GGAATACTTTAAGTTATGCCCAGAAAACTTCCGAGATGAGGATGTTTTTGTCTGTGAATCACGGTATTCT
GCCAAAACCAAATCTTTTAAGAAAATTAAACTGTGGACCATGCCCATCAGCTCAGTCAGGTTTGTCCCTC
GGGATGTGCCTCTGCCTGTGGTTCGCGTGGCCTCTGTATTTGCAAATGCAGATAAAGGTGATGATGAGAA
GAATACAGACAACTCAGAGGACAGTCGAGCTGAAGACAATTTTAACTTGGAAAAGGAAAAAGAAGATGTC
CCTGTGGAAATGTCCAATGGTGAACCAGGTTGCCACTACTTTGAGCAGCTCCATTACAATGACATGTGGC
TGAAGGTTGGCGACTGTGTCTTCATCAAGTCCCATGGCCTGGTGCGTCCTCGTGTGGGCAGAATTGAAAA
AGTATGGGTTCGAGATGGAGCTGCATATTTTTATGGCCCCATCTTCATTCACCCTGAAGAAACAGAGCAT
GAGCCCACAAAAATGTTCTACAAAAAAGAAGTATTTCTGAGTAATCTGGAAGAAACCTGCCCCATGACAT
GTATTCTCGGAAAGTGTGCTGTGTTGTCATTCAAGGACTTCCTCTCCTGCAGGCCAACTGAAATACCAGA
AAATGACATTCTGCTTTGTGAGAGCCGCTACAATGAGAGCGACAAGCAGATGAAGAAATTCAAAGGATTG
AAGAGGTTTTCACTCTCTGCTAAAGTGGTAGATGATGAAATTTACTACTTCAGAAAACCAATTGTTCCTC
AGAAGGAGCCATCACCTTTGCTGGAAAAGAAGATCCAGTTGCTAGAAGCTAAATTTGCCGAGTTAGAAGG
TGGAGATGATGATATTGAAGAGATGGGAGAAGAAGATAGTGAGGTCATTGAACCTCCTTCTCTACCTCAG
CTTCAGACCCCCCTGGCCAGTGAGCTGGACCTCATGCCCTACACACCCCCACAGTCTACCCCAAAGTCTG
CCAAAGGCAGTGCAAAGAAGGAAGGCTCCAAACGGAAAATCAACATGAGTGGCTACATCCTGTTCAGCAG
TGAGATGAGGGCTGTGATTAAGGCCCAACACCCAGACTACTCTTTCGGGGAGCTCAGCCGCCTGGTGGGG
ACAGAATGGAGAAATCTTGAGACAGCCAAGAAAGCAGAATATGAAGGCATGATGGGTGGCTATCCGCCAG
GCCTTCCACCTTTGCAGGGCCCAGTTGATGGCCTTGTTAGCATGGGCAGCATGCAGCCACTTCACCCTGG
GGGGCCTCCACCCCACCATCTTCCGCCAGGTGTGCCTGGCCTCCCGGGCATCCCACCACCGGGTGTGATG
AACCAAGGAGTGGCCCCTATGGTAGGGACTCCAGCACCGGGTGGAAGTCCATATGGACAACAGGTGGGAG
TTTTGGGGCCTCCAGGGCAGCAGGCACCACCTCCATATCCCGGCCCACATCCAGCTGGACCCCCTGTCAT
ACAGCAGCCAACAACACCCATGTTTGTAGCTCCCCCACCAAAGACCCAGCGGCTTCTTCACTCAGAGGCC
TACCTGAAATACATTGAAGGACTCAGTGCGGAGTCCAACAGCATTAGCAAGTGGGATCAGACACTGGCAG
CTCGAAGACGCGACGTCCATTTGTCGAAAGAACAGGAGAGCCGCCTACCCTCTCACTGGCTGAAAAGCAA
AGGGGCCCACACCACCATGGCAGATGCCCTCTGGCGCCTTCGAGATTTGATGCTCCGGGACACCCTCAAC
ATTCGCCAAGCATACAACCTAGAAAATGTTTAAGCGGCCGCAGAATTCGCGGCCGCACTCGAGATATCTA
GACCCAGCTTTCTTGTACAAAGTGGTTGATATCCAGCACAGTGGCGGCCGCTCGACAATCAACCTCTGGA
TTACAAAATTTGTGAAAGATTGACTGGTATTCTTAACTATGTTGCTCCTTTTACGCTATGTGGATACGCT
GCTTTAATGCCTTTGTATCATGCTATTGCTTCCCGTATGGCTTTCATTTTCTCCTCCTTGTATAAATCCT
GGTTGCTGTCTCTTTATGAGGAGTTGTGGCCCGTTGTCAGGCAACGTGGCGTGGTGTGCACTGTGTTTGC
TGACGCAACCCCCACTGGTTGGGGCATTGCCACCACCTGTCAGCTCCTTTCCGGGACTTTCGCTTTCCCC
CTCCCTATTGCCACGGCGGAACTCATCGCCGCCTGCCTTGCCCGCTGCTGGACAGGGGCTCGGCTGTTGG
GCACTGACAATTCCGTGGTGTTGTCGGGGAAGCTGACGTCCTTTCCATGGCTGCTCGCCTGTGTTGCCAC
CTGGATTCTGCGCGGGACGTCCTTCTGCTACGTCCCTTCGGCCCTCAATCCAGCGGACCTTCCTTCCCGC
GGCCTGCTGCCGGCTCTGCGGCCTCTTCCGCGTCTTCGCCTTCGCCCTCAGACGAGTCGGATCTCCCTTT
GGGCCGCCTCCCCGCCTGGAATTCTGCAGATATCCGGACTAGTGATCTCTCGAGGTTAACGAATTCTACC
GGGTAGGGGAGGCGCTTTTCCCAAGGCAGTCTGGAGCATGCGCTTTAGCAGCCCCGCTGGGCACTTGGCG
CTACACAAGTGGCCTCTGGCCTCGCACACATTCCACATCCACCGGTAGGCGCCAACCGGCTCCGTTCTTT
GGTGGCCCCTTCGCGCCACCTTCTACTCCTCCCCTAGTCAGGAAGTTCCCCCCCGCCCCGCAGCTCGCGT
CGTGCAGGACGTGACAAATGGAAGTAGCACGTCTCACTAGTCTCGTGCAGATGGACAGCACCGCTGAGCA
ATGGAAGCGGGTAGGCCTTTGGGGCAGCGGCCAATAGCAGCTTTGCTCCTTCGCTTTCTGGGCTCAGAGG
CTGGGAAGGGGTGGGTCCGGGGGCGGGCTCAGGGGCGGGCTCAGGGGCGGGGCGGGCGCCCGAAGGTCCT
CCGGAGGCCCGGCATTCTGCACGCTTCAAAAGCGCACGTCTGCCGCGCTGTTCTCCTCTTCCTCATCTCC
GGGCCTTTCGACCTGCATCCCGCCACCATGAAAAAGCCTGAACTCACCGCGACGTCTGTCGAGAAGTTTC
TGATCGAAAAGTTCGACAGCGTCTCCGACCTGATGCAGCTCTCGGAGGGCGAAGAATCTCGTGCTTTCAG
CTTCGATGTAGGAGGGCGTGGATATGTCCTGCGGGTAAATAGCTGCGCCGATGGTTTCTACAAAGATCGT
TATGTTTATCGGCACTTTGCATCGGCCGCGCTCCCGATTCCGGAAGTGCTTGACATTGGGGAATTCAGCG
AGAGCCTGACCTATTGCATCTCCCGCCGTGCACAGGGTGTCACGTTGCAAGACCTGCCTGAAACCGAACT
GCCCGCTGTTCTGCAGCCGGTCGCGGAGGCCATGGATGCGATCGCTGCGGCCGATCTTAGCCAGACGAGC
GGGTTCGGCCCATTCGGACCGCAAGGAATCGGTCAATACACTACATGGCGTGATTTCATATGCGCGATTG
CTGATCCCCATGTGTATCACTGGCAAACTGTGATGGACGACACCGTCAGTGCGTCCGTCGCGCAGGCTCT
CGATGAGCTGATGCTTTGGGCCGAGGACTGCCCCGAAGTCCGGCACCTCGTGCACGCGGATTTCGGCTCC
AACAATGTCCTGACGGACAATGGCCGCATAACAGCGGTCATTGACTGGAGCGAGGCGATGTTCGGGGATT
CCCAATACGAGGTCGCCAACATCTTCTTCTGGAGGCCGTGGTTGGCTTGTATGGAGCAGCAGACGCGCTA
CTTCGAGCGGAGGCATCCGGAGCTTGCAGGATCGCCGCGGCTCCGGGCGTATATGCTCCGCATTGGTCTT
GACCAACTCTATCAGAGCTTGGTTGACGGCAATTTCGATGATGCAGCTTGGGCGCAGGGTCGATGCGACG
CAATCGTCCGATCCGGAGCCGGGACTGTCGGGCGTACACAAATCGCCCGCAGAAGCGCGGCCGTCTGGAC
CGATGGCTGTGTAGAAGTACTCGCCGATAGTGGAAACCGACGCCCCAGCACTCGTCCGAGGGCAAAGGAA
TAGAGTAGATGCCGACCGAACAAGAGCTGATTTCGAGAACGCCTCAGCCAGCAACTCGCGCGAGCCTAGC
AAGGCAAATGCGAGAGAACGGCCTTACGCTTGGTGGCACAGTTCTCGTCCACAGTTCGCTAAGCTCGCTC
GGCTGGGTCGCGGGAGGGCCGGTCGCAGTGATTCAGGCCCTTCTGGATTGTGTTGGTCCCCAGGGCACGA
TTGTCATGCCCACGCACTCGGGTGATCTGACTGATCCCGCAGATTGGAGATCGCCGCCCGTGCCTGCCGA
TTGGGTGCAGATCCGTCGAGGGCCCGGTACCTTTAAGACCAATGACTTACAAGGCAGCTGTAGATCTTAG
CCACTTTTTAAAAGAAAAGGGGGGACTGGAAGGGCTAGCTCACTCCCAACGAAGACAAGATCTGCTTTTT
GCTTGTACTGGGTCTCTCTGGTTAGACCAGATCTGAGCCTGGGAGCTCTCTGGCTAACTAGGGAACCCAC
TGCTTAAGCCTCAATAAAGCTTGCCTTGAGTGCTTCAAGTAGTGTGTGCCCGTCTGTTGTGTGACTCTGG
TAACTAGAGATCCCTCAGACCCTTTTAGTCAGTGTGGAAAATCTCTAGCAGTAGTAGTTCATGTCATCTT
ATTATTCAGTATTTATAACTTGCAAAGAAATGAATATCAGAGAGTGAGAGGAACTTGTTTATTGCAGCTT
ATAATGGTTACAAATAAAGCAATAGCATCACAAATTTCACAAATAAAGCATTTTTTTCACTGCATTCTAG
TTGTGGTTTGTCCAAACTCATCAATGTATCTTATCATGTCTGGCTCTAGCTATCCCGCCCCTAACTCCGC
CCATCCCGCCCCTAACTCCGCCCAGTTCCGCCCATTCTCCGCCCCATGGCTGACTAATTTTTTTTATTTA
TGCAGAGGCCGAGGCCGCCTCGGCCTCTGAGCTATTCCAGAAGTAGTGAGGAGGCTTTTTTGGAGGCCTA
GGGACGTACCCAATTCGCCCTATAGTGAGTCGTATTACGCGCGCTCACTGGCCGTCGTTTTACAACGTCG
TGACTGGGAAAACCCTGGCGTTACCCAACTTAATCGCCTTGCAGCACATCCCCCTTTCGCCAGCTGGCGT
AATAGCGAAGAGGCCCGCACCGATCGCCCTTCCCAACAGTTGCGCAGCCTGAATGGCGAATGGG
[124 nt withheld, positions 9445-9568]
C
[91 nt withheld, positions 9570-9660]
A
[49 nt withheld, positions 9662-9710]
CCTTTGACGTTGGAGTCCACGTTCTTT
[37 nt withheld, positions 9738-9774]
ACCCTATCTCGGTCTATTCTTTTGATTTATAAGGGATTTTGCCGATTTCGGCCTATTGGTTAAAAAATGA
GCTGATTTAACAAAAATTTAACGCGAATTTTAACAAAATATTAACGCTTACAATTTAGGTGGCACTTTTC
GGGGAAATGTGCGCGGAACCCCTATTTGTTTATTTTTCTAAATACATTCAAATATGTATCCGCTCATGAG
ACAATAACCCTGATAAATGCTTCAATAATATTGAAAAAGGAAGAGTATGAGTATTCAACATTTCCGTGTC
GCCCTTATTCCCTTTTTTGCGGCATTTTGCCTTCCTGTTTTTGCTCACCCAGAAACGCTGGTGAAAGTAA
AAGATGCTGAAGATCAGTTGGGTGCACGAGTGGGTTACATCGAACTGGATCTCAACAGCGGTAAGATCCT
TGAGAGTTTTCGCCCCGAAGAACGTTTTCCAATGATGAGCACTTTTAAAGTTCTGCTATGTGGCGCGGTA
TTATCCCGTATTGACGCCGGGCAAGAGCAACTCGGTCGCCGCATACACTATTCTCAGAATGACTTGGTTG
AGTACTCACCAGTCACAGAAAAGCATCTTACGGATGGCATGACAGTAAGAGAATTATGCAGTGCTGCCAT
AACCATGAGTGATAACACTGCGGCCAACTTACTTCTGACAACGATCGGAGGACCGAAGGAGCTAACCGCT
TTTTTGCACAACATGGGGGATCATGTAACTCGCCTTGATCGTTGGGAACCGGAGCTGAATGAAGCCATAC
CAAACGACGAGCGTGACACCACGATGCCTGTAGCAATGGCAACAACGTTGCGCAAACTATTAACTGGCGA
ACTACTTACTCTAGCTTCCCGGCAACAATTAATAGACTGGATGGAGGCGGATAAAGTTGCAGGACCACTT
CTGCGCTCGGCCCTTCCGGCTGGCTGGTTTATTGCTGATAAATCTGGAGCCGGTGAGCGTGGGTCTCGCG
GTATCATTGCAGCACTGGGGCCAGATGGTAAGCCCTCCCGTATCGTAGTTATCTACACGACGGGGAGTCA
GGCAACTATGGATGAACGAAATAGACAGATCGCTGAGATAGGTGCCTCACTGATTAAGCATTGGTAACTG
TCAGACCAAGTTTACTCATATATACTTTAGATTGATTTAAAACTTCATTTTTAATTTAAAAGGATCTAGG
TGAAGATCCTTTTTGATAATCTCATGACCAAAATCCCTTAACGTGAGTTTTCGTTCCACTGAGCGTCAGA
CCCCGTAGAAAAGATCAAAGGATCTTCTTGAGATCCTTTTTTTCTGCGCGTAATCTGCTGCTTGCAAACA
AAAAAACCACCGCTACCAGCGGTGGTTTGTTTGCCGGATCAAGAGCTACCAACTCTTTTTCCGAAGGTAA
CTGGCTTCAGCAGAGCGCAGATACCAAATACTGTTCTTCTAGTGTAGCCGTAGTTAGGCCACCACTTCAA
GAACTCTGTAGCACCGCCTACATACCTCGCTCTGCTAATCCTGTTACCAGTGGCTGCTGCCAGTGGCGAT
AAGTCGTGTCTTACCGGGTTGGACTCAAGACGATAGTTACCGGATAAGGCGCAGCGGTCGGGCTGAACGG
GGGGTTCGTGCACACAGCCCAGCTTGGAGCGAACGACCTACACCGAACTGAGATACCTACAGCGTGAGCT
ATGAGAAAGCGCCACGCTTCCCGAAGGGAGAAAGGCGGACAGGTATCCGGTAAGCGGCAGGGTCGGAACA
GGAGAGCGCACGAGGGAGCTTCCAGGGGGAAACGCCTGGTATCTTTATAGTCCTGTCGGGTTTCGCCACC
TCTGACTTGAGCGTCGATTTTTGTGATGCTCGTCAGGGGGGCGGAGCCTATGGAAAAACGCCAGCAACGC
GGCCTTTTTACGGTTCCTGGCCTTTTGCTGGCCTTTTGCTCACATGTTCTTTCCTGCGTTATCCCCTGAT
TCTGTGGATAACCGTATTACCGCCTTTGAGTGAGCTGATACCGCTCGCCGCAGCCGAACGACCGAGCGCA
GCGAGTCAGTGAGCGAGGAAGCGGAAGAGCGCCCAATACGCAAACCGCCTCTCCCCGCGCGTTGGCCGAT
TCATTAATGCAGCTGGCACGACAGGTTTCCCGACTGGAAAGCGGGCAGTGAGCGCAACGCAATTAATGTG
AGTTAGCTCACTCATTAGGCACCCCAGGCTTTACACTTTATGCTTCCGGCTCGTATGTTGTGTGGAATTG
TGAGCGGATAACAATTTCACACAGGAAACAGCTATGACCATGATTACGCCAAGCGCGCAATTAACCCTCA
CTAAAGGGAACAAAAGCTGGAGCTGCAAGCTTAATGTAGTCTTATGCAATACTCTTGTAGTCTTGCAACA
TGGTAACGATGAGTTAGCAACATGCCTTACAAGGAGAGAAAAAGCACCGTGCATGCCGATTGGTGGAAGT
AAGGTGGTACGATCGTGCCTTATTAGGAAGGCAACAGACGGGTCTGACATGGATTGGACGAACCACTGAA
TTGCCGCATTGCAGAGATATTGTATTTAAGTGCCTAGCTCGATACATAAACGGGTCTCTCTGGTTAGACC
AGATCTGAGCCTGGGAGCTCTCTGGCTAACTAGGGAACCCACTGCTTAAGCCTCAATAAAGCTTGCCTTG
AGTGCTTCAAGTAGTGTGTGCCCGTCTGTTGTGTGACTCTGGTAACTAGAGATCCCTCAGACCCTTTTAG
TCAGTGTGGAAAATCTCTAGCAGTGGCGCCCGAACAGGGACTTGAAAGCGAAAGGGAAACCAGAGGAGCT
CTCTCGACGCAGGACTCGGCTTGCTGAAGCGCGCACGGCAAGAGGCGAGGGGCGGCGACTGGTGAGTACG
CCAAAAATTTTGACTAGCGGAGGCTAGAAGGAGAGAGATGGGTGCGAGAGCGTCAGTATTAAGCGGGGGA
GAATTAGATCGCGATGGGAAAAAATTCGGTTAAGGCCAGGGGGAAAGAAAAAATATAAATTAAAACATAT
AGTATGGGCAAGCAGGGAGCTAGAACGATTCGCAGTTAATCCTGGCCTGTTAGAAACATCAGAAGGCTGT
AGACAAATACTGGGACAGCTACAACCATCCCTTCAGACAGGATCAGAAGAACTTAGATCATTATATAATA
CAGTAGCAACCCTCTATTGTGTGCATCAAAGGATAGAGATAAAAGACACCAAGGAAGCTTTAGACAAGAT
AGAGGAAGAGCAAAACAAAAGTAAGACCACCGCACAGCAAGCGGCCGCTGATCTTCAGACCTGGAGGAGG
AGATATGAGGGACAATTGGAGAAGTGAATTATATAAATATAAAGTAGTAAAAATTGAACCATTAGGAGTA
GCACCCACCAAGGCAAAGAGAAGAGTGGTGCAGAGAGAAAAAAGAGCAGTGGGAATAGGAGCTTTGTTCC
TTGGGTTCTTGGGAGCAGCAGGAAGCACTATGGGCGCAGCGTCAATGACGCTGACGGTACAGGCCAGACA
ATTATTGTCTGGTATAGTGCAGCAGCAGAACAATTTGCTGAGGGCTATTGAGGCGCAACAGCATCTGTTG
CAACTCACAGTCTGGGGCATCAAGCAGCTCCAGGCAAGAATCCTGGCTGTGGAAAGATACCTAAAGGATC
AACAGCTCCTGGGGATTTGGGGTTGCTCTGGAAAACTCATTTGCACCACTGCTGTGCCTTGGAATGCTAG
TTGGAGTAATAAATCTCTGGAACAGATTTGGAATCACACGACCTGGATGGAGTGGGACAGAGAAATTAAC
AATTACACAAGCTTAATACACTCCTTAATTGAAGAATCGCAAAACCAGCAAGAAAAGAATGAACAAGAAT
TATTGGAATTAGATAAATGGGCAAGTTTGTGG
